>Addgene plasmid #211288 | pBiT3.1-C_LLGL1:1-1064 | addgene full sequence | sequence record 423436 | Addgene NGS Result
AAGACGCGTTAATTAAGACGTCGGCAGTGAAAAAAATGCTTTATTTGTGAAATTTGTGATGCTATTGCTT
TATTTGTAACCATTATAAGCTGCAATAAACAAGTTAACAACAACAATTGCATTCATTTTATGTTTCAGGT
TCAGGGGGAGGTGTGGGAGGTTTTTTAAAGCAAGTAAAACCTCTACAAATGTGGTATGGCTGATTATGAT
CCGCGGCCGCAATACGTCGACGTTATCAGCTGACTTCGTACGAGAGCCTAGGATTATGGCGCGCCACTAG
TTATTAATAGTAATCAATTACGGGGTCATTAGTTCATAGCCCATATATGGAGTTCCGCGTTACATAACTT
ACGGTAAATGGCCCGCCTGGCTGACCGCCCAACGACCCCCGCCCATTGACGTCAATAATGACGTATGTTC
CCATAGTAACGCCAATAGGGACTTTCCATTGACGTCAATGGGTGGAGTATTTACGGTAAACTGCCCACTT
GGCAGTACATCAAGTGTATCATATGCCAAGTCCGCCCCCTATTGACGTCAATGACGGTAAATGGCCCGCC
TGGCATTATGCCCAGTACATGACCTTACGGGACTTTCCTACTTGGCAGTACATCTACGTATTAGTCATCG
CTATTACCATGGTGATGCGGTTTTGGCAGTACACCAATGGGCGTGGATAGCGGTTTGACTCACGGGGATT
TCCAAGTCTCCACCCCATTGACGTCAATGGGAGTTTGTTTTGGCACCAAAATCAACGGGACTTTCCAAAA
TGTCGTAATAACCCCGCCCCGTTGACGCAAATGGGCGGTAGGCGTGTACGGTGGGAGGTCTATATAAGCA
GAGCTGGTTTAGTGAACCGTCAGATCACTAGAATCTTTATTGCGGTAGTTTATCACAGTTAAATTGCTAA
CGCAGTCAGTGCTTCTGACACAACAGTCTCGAACTTAAGCTGCAGAAGTTGGTCGTGAGGCACTGGGCAG
GTAAGTATCAAGGTTACAAGACAGGTTTAAGGAGACCAATAGAAACTGGGCTTGTCGAGACAGAGAAGAC
TCTTGCGTTTCTGATAGGCACCTATTGGTCTTACTGACATCCACTTTGCCTTTCTCTCCACAGGTGTCCA
CTCCCAGTTCAATTACAGCTCTTAAGGCTAGAGTATTAATACGACTCACTATAGGGGCGATCGCAACAAG
CTTCGGGAAGATCTGGAGCTAGCGGCGGGGGATCCGGTGGGAATTCGACACCATGATGAAGTTTCGGTTC
CGGCGGCAAGGAGCAGATCCGCAGCGCGAGAAACTGAAACAAGAGTTGTTTGCATTCAATAAGACCGTTG
AGCACGGCTTTCCCAACCAGCCTAGCGCGCTCGCGTTTGACCCGGAATTGCGCATCATGGCCATAGGTAC
CCGTTCCGGCGCGGTTAAGATTTACGGTGCCCCAGGCGTAGAGTTTACTGGACTCCATCGCGACGCGGCA
ACCGTGACCCAGATGCACTTCCTGACTGGTCAAGGTCGTTTGTTGTCACTTCTGGACGATTCCAGTCTCC
ATTTGTGGGAAATAGTGCACCATAATGGTTGCGCCCATCTCGAAGAAGCGTTGTCTTTCCAACTCCCGAG
CAGGCCTGGATTTGACGGTGCTTCAGCCCCACTCAGTCTTACAAGAGTAACTGTCGTGCTTCTTGTGGCG
GCTTCCGACATTGCTGCATTGGGAACTGAAGGCAGTTCAGTCTTCTTTCTCGACGTAACCACCCTGACCC
TGCTGGAGGGCCAAACCCTCGCGCCAGGAGAGGTTTTGCGTTCGGTACCGGATGATTATCGTTGTGGAAA
GGCACTTGGCCCAGTTGAATCCCTTCAGGGACACCTGCGTGACCCGACAAAGATACTTATCGGTTATAGT
AGAGGCCTCCTTGTCATCTGGAACCAGGCTTCGCAATGTGTTGATCACATATTTCTCGGCAATCAACAAC
TTGAATCGCTCTGTTGGGGAAGGGATAGTTCCACGGTCGTCTCGAGTCATTCGGATGGATCCTACGCCGT
ATGGTCAGTAGACGCCGGATCTTTCCCGACATTGCAGCCCACGGTCGCGACAACCCCTTACGGACCATTC
CCGTGTAAAGCCATTAATAAGATTTTGTGGAGGAACTGCGAGTCAGGCGGACACTTCATCATTTTTAGTG
GCGGTATGCCGCGTGCGTCCTACGGTGACCGCCACTGCGTTTCAGTACTGAGAGCTGAAACACTCGTCAC
CTTGGACTTTACCAGTAGAATTATTGACTTTTTCACTGTACACTCCACAAGACCCGAAGACGAATTCGAC
GATCCCCAAGCGCTCGCCGTACTGCTGGAAGAGGAGCTTGTGGTACTCGATCTTCAAACGCCCGGTTGGC
CGGCTGTTCCAGCCCCCTATCTGGCCCCCCTGCATAGTAGCGCGATCACCTGCAGTGCCCATGTTGCGAG
CGTCCCAGCGAAGCTCTGGGCCAGAATTGTCAGTGCGGGAGAACAGCAATCTCCCCAGCCGGTATCTTCC
GCTCTTAGTTGGCCAATTACGGGCGGTCGCAACCTGGCGCAGGAGCCGTCTCAACGCGGTTTGTTGCTGA
CCGGTCATGAAGATGGTACAGTACGCTTCTGGGATGCATCTGGTGTTGCTTTGAGGCCCCTCTACAAATT
GTCAACCGCCGGCCTTTTTCAGACAGATTGTGAACATGCGGATTCCCTGGCACAAGCTGCTGAGGACGAT
TGGCCTCCCTTCAGAAAAGTGGGCTGTTTCGACCCCTATAGTGATGATCCGAGGCTTGGTGTACAAAAAG
TTGCCTTGTGTAAATATACCGCGCAGATGGTGGTAGCAGGCACCGCCGGTCAAGTGTTGGTCCTTGAGCT
GAGCGATGTTCCCGTGGAACAGGCTGTTTCTGTTGCGATCATAGACCTTTTGCAGGACCGTGAAGGATTC
ACCTGGAAGGGACATGAACGTCTGTCGCCGCGCACAGGTCCTCTTCCATGGCCGGCTGGTTTCCAACCCC
GCGTCCTCGTCCAATGTCTTCCTCCAGCCGCCGTTACAGCAGTAACGCTCCATACTGAATGGTCACTGGT
GGCATTTGGAACATCTCACGGCTTCGGCCTCTTCGACTACCAGCGTAAGTCCCCGGTACTGGCGAGATGC
ACCTTGCATCCGAATGATTCCCTCGCGATGGAGGGCCCTCTCAGCAGAGTGAAATCCCTGAAGAAATCAC
TCCGTCAGTCCTTTCGTAGGATACGCAAGAGTAGAGTATCTGGAAAAAAGCGCGCGGCCAACGCTAGTTC
CAAACTTCAGGAAGCCAATGCCCAACTCGCGGAACAAGCCTGTCCCCACGATGTCGAAATGACTCCAGTC
CAGCGCAGGATTGAACCACGCTCAGCTGACGACTCCCTTTCCGGTGTTGTTAGGTGCCTGTACTTTGCGG
ATACATTTTTGCGCGATGGCGCCCATCACGGCCCGACCATGTGGGCAGGTACCAACTCTGGCAGCGTTTT
CGCTTATGCGCTTGAAGTGCCCGCTGCCGCAGTCGGAGGAGAAAAGAGGCCAGAACAGGCGGTCGAGGCT
GTGTTGGGTAAGGAGGTACAACTCATGCACCGCGCCCCAGTAGTTGCGATTGCGGTCCTCGATGGTCGCG
GCCGTCCTCTCCCAGAACCGTATGAGGCTTCAAGGGACCTCGCTCAGGCCCCGGACATGCAAGGCGGCCA
CGCTGTACTTATAGCTTCGGAAGAACAATTCAAAGTGTTCACTCTTCCAAAGGTGAGCGCCAAGACCAAG
TTCAAATTGACGGCACACGAGGGCTGCAGAGTTCGCAAAGTAGCCCTTGCTACTTTCGCGTCCGTAGCTT
GCGAAGACTATGCAGAAACCTGCCTGGCGTGTTTGACCAACCTTGGTGACGTTCATGTCTTTTCTGTGCC
TGGACTGCGCCCTCAGGTGCACTACTCATGTATTCGTAAAGAAGATATATCCGGCATTGCCTCCTGCGTG
TTCACTCGCCATGGCCAGGGCTTTTATTTGATAAGTCCCAGCGAGTTCGAGAGGTTCTCGTTGTCCGCGC
GCAACATAACGGAGCCTCTTTGTTCGTTGGATATCAATTGGCCTAGAGACGCTACCCAAGCCAGTTACCG
TATAAGGGAGTCTCCCAAACTCTCACAGGCCAATGGAACACCTTCGATTCTTTTGGCTCCTCAGTCCCTC
GACGGTAGCCCTGATCCAGCACATAGTATGGGACCTGACACGCCAGAGCCGCCTGAGGCGGCCCTTTCTC
CTATGAGCATAGATTCAGCAACGAGTGCAGATACGACTCTCGATACAACCGGCGATGTGACAGTAGAGGA
TGTCAAGGACTTCCTTGGTAGCAGTGAGGAATCCGAGAAGAATCTGAGGAACCTGGCTGAAGATGAGGCC
CACGCCTGTGCCATCCTGATCAAAGGCTCGAGCGGTGGGAGCTCCGGTGTGAGCGGCTGGCGGCTGTTCA
AGAAGATTAGCTAAGTTTAAACGGCCGCGACTCTAGACTGCAGGCATGCAAGCTGATTTGGCTGCTGCCA
CCGCTGAGCAAGGCCGCTTCGAGCAGACATGATAAGATACATTGATGAGTTTGGACAAACCACAACTAGA
ATGCAGTGAAAAAAATGCTTTATTTGTGAAATTTGTGATGCTATTGCTTTATTTGTAACCATTATAAGCT
GCAATAAACAAGTTAACAACAACAATTGCATTCATTTTATGTTTCAGGTTCAGGGGGAGATGTGGGAGGT
TTTTTTAAGCAAGTAAAACCTCTACAAATGTGGTAAAATCTTAATTAAGACTTCTAATATAACTTCGTAT
AGCATACATTATACGAAGTTATGGTTCCACTGTTGACAATTAATCATCGGCATAGTATATCGGCATAGTA
TAATACGACAAGGTGAGGAACTAAACCCAGGAGGCAGATCATGATTGAACAAGATGGATTGCACGCAGGT
TCTCCGGCCGCTTGGGTGGAGAGGCTATTCGGCTATGACTGGGCACAACAGACAATCGGCTGCTCTGATG
CCGCCGTGTTCCGGCTGTCAGCGCAGGGGCGCCCGGTTCTTTTTGTCAAGACCGACCTGTCCGGTGCCCT
GAATGAACTGCAGGACGAGGCAGCGCGGCTATCGTGGCTGGCCACGACGGGCGTTCCTTGCGCAGCTGTG
CTCGACGTTGTCACTGAAGCGGGAAGGGACTGGCTGCTATTGGGCGAAGTGCCGGGGCAGGATCTCCTGT
CATCTCACCTTGCTCCTGCCGAGAAAGTATCCATCATGGCTGATGCAATGCGGCGGCTGCATACGCTTGA
TCCGGCTACCTGCCCATTCGACCACCAAGCGAAACATCGCATCGAGCGAGCACGTACTCGGATGGAAGCC
GGTCTTGTCGATCAGGATGATCTGGACGAAGAGCATCAGGGGCTCGCGCCAGCCGAACTGTTCGCCAGGC
TCAAGGCGCGCATGCCCGACGGCGAGGATCTCGTCGTGACCCATGGCGATGCCTGCTTGCCGAATATCAT
GGTGGAAAATGGCCGCTTTTCTGGATTCATCGACTGTGGCCGGCTGGGTGTGGCGGACCGCTATCAGGAC
ATAGCGTTGGCTACCCGTGATATTGCTGAAGAGCTTGGCGGCGAATGGGCTGACCGCTTCCTCGTGCTTT
ACGGTATCGCCGCTCCCGATTCGCAGCGCATCGCCTTCTATCGCCTTCTTGACGAGTTCTTCTGATTCGA
AATGACCGACCAAGCGACGCCCAACCGGTATCAGCTCACTCAAAGGCGGTAATACGGTTATCCACAGAAT
CAGGGGATAACGCAGGAAAGAACATGTGAGCAAAAGGCCAGCAAAAGGCCAGGAACCGTAAAAAGGCCGC
GTTGCTGGCGTTTTTCCATAGGCTCCGCCCCCCTGACGAGCATCACAAAAATCGACGCTCAAGTCAGAGG
TGGCGAAACCCGACAGGACTATAAAGATACCAGGCGTTTCCCCCTGGAAGCTCCCTCGTGCGCTCTCCTG
TTCCGACCCTGCCGCTTACCGGATACCTGTCCGCCTTTCTCCCTTCGGGAAGCGTGGCGCTTTCTCATAG
CTCACGCTGTAGGTATCTCAGTTCGGTGTAGGTCGTTCGCTCCAAGCTGGGCTGTGTGCACGAACCCCCC
GTTCAGCCCGACCGCTGCGCCTTATCCGGTAACTATCGTCTTGAGTCCAACCCGGTAAGACACGACTTAT
CGCCACTGGCAGCAGCCACTGGTAACAGGATTAGCAGAGCGAGGTATGTAGGCGGTGCTACAGAGTTCTT
GAAGTGGTGGCCTAACTACGGCTACACTAGAAGGACAGTATTTGGTATCTGCGCTCTGCTGAAGCCAGTT
ACCTTCGGAAAAAGAGTTGGTAGCTCTTGATCCGGCAAACAAACCACCGCTGGTAGCGGTGGTTTTTTTG
TTTGCAAGCAGCAGATTACGCGCAGAAAAAAAGGATTTCAAGAAGATCCTTTGATCTTTTCTACGGGGTC
TGACGCTCAGTGGAACGAAAACTCACGTTAAGGGATTTTGGTCATGAGATTATCAAAAAGGATCTTCACC
TAGATCCTTTTATAGTCCGGAATCGTCACACAAAAAACCAACACACAGATGTAATGAAAATAAAGATATT
TTATTGCGGCCATCGTGATGGCTAGAGTTTAGCCCTCCCACACATAACCAGAGGGCAGCAATTCACGAAT
CCCAACTGCCGTCGGCTGTCCATCACTGTCCTTCACTATGGCTTTGATCCCAGGATGCAGATCGAGAAGC
ACCTGTCGGCACCGTCCGCAGGGGCTCAAGATGCCCCTGTTCTCATTTCCGATCGCGACGATACAAGTCA
GGTTGCCAGCTGCCGCAGCAGCAGCAGTGCCCAGCACCACGAGTTCTGCACAAGGTCCCCCAGTAAAATG
ATATACATTGACACCAGTGAAGATGCGGCCGTCGCTAGAGAGAGCTGCGCTGGCGACGCTGTAGTCTTCA
GAGATGGGGATGCTGTTGATTGTAGCCGTTGCTCTTTCAATGAGGGTGGATTCTTCTTGAGACAAAGGCT
TGGCCATGGTGGCGCTAGTGTCAGAAGAATCGAGCTTTTTGCAAAAGCCTAGGCCTCCAAAAAAGCCTCC
TCACTACTTCTGGAATAGCTCAGAGGCCGAGGCGGCCTCGGCCTCTGCATAAATAAAAAAAATTAGTCAG
CCATGGGGCGGAGAATGGGCGGAACTGGGCGGAGTTAGGGGCGGGATGGGCGGAGTTAGGGGCGGGACTA
TGGTTGCTGACTAATTGAGATGCATGCTTTGCATACTTCTGCCTGCTGGGGAGCCTGGGGACTTTCCACA
CCTGGTTGCTGACTAATTGAGATGCATGCTTTGCATACTTCTGCCTGCTGGGGAGCCTGGGGACTTTCCA
CACCCTAACTGACACACATTCCACAGCTGGTTCTTTCCGCCTCAGAAGGTACCTAACCAAGTTCCTCTTT
CAGAGGTTATTTCAGGCCATGGTGCTGCGC
Features (pLannotate 1.2.2; 17 found; start..end, strand, type, name):
     24..105     -  polyA_signal   SV40 poly(A) signal: SV40 polyadenylation signal
    128..211     -  CDS            large T antigen (fragment): large T antigen from SV40 (simian virus 40)
    276..641     +  enhancer       CMV enhancer: human cytomegalovirus immediate early enhancer
    643..842     +  promoter       CMV promoter: human cytomegalovirus (CMV) immediate early promoter
    981..1113    +  intron         chimeric intron: chimera between introns from human β-globin and immunoglobulin heavy chain genes
   1157..1175    +  promoter       T7 promoter: promoter for bacteriophage T7 RNA polymerase
   1243..4434    +  CDS            LLGL1: L2GL1_HUMAN - Also known as DLG4, HUGL, HUGL1. Experimental evidence at protein level: Swiss-Prot protein existence level 1. Cortical cytoskeleton protein found in a complex involved in maintaining cell polarity and epithelial integrity. Involved in the regulation of mitotic spindle orientation, proliferation, differentiation and tissue organization of neuroepithelial cells. Involved in axonogenesis through RAB10 activation thereby regulating vesicular membrane trafficking toward the axonal plasma membrane. From Homo sapiens (Human).
   4530..4557    +  CDS            SET1 (fragment): solubility-enhancement tag derived from T7 phage gene 10B
   4583..4704    -  polyA_signal   SV40 poly(A) signal: SV40 polyadenylation signal
   4727..4795    -  CDS            large T antigen (fragment): large T antigen from SV40 (simian virus 40)
   4819..4852    +  protein_bind   loxP: Cre-mediated recombination occurs in the 8-bp core sequence (GCATACAT). Cre recombinase
   4862..4909    +  promoter       EM7 promoter: synthetic bacterial promoter&nbsp
   4941..5732    +  CDS            neo: KKA2_KLEPN - Also known as kan, nptII. Experimental evidence at protein level: Swiss-Prot protein existence level 1. Resistance to kanamycin, neomycin, paromomycin, ribostamycin, butirosin and gentamicin B. From Klebsiella pneumoniae.
   5893..6481    -  rep_origin     ori: high-copy-number ColE1/pMB1/pBR322/pUC origin of replication
   6607..6655    -  polyA_signal   poly(A) signal: synthetic polyadenylation signal
   6679..7077    -  CDS            BSD: blasticidin S deaminase; Aspergillus terreus BSD; confers resistance to blasticidin
   7108..7465    -  promoter       SV40 promoter: SV40 enhancer and early promoter
