[The description below was written by a language model from this plasmid's Addgene catalogue record and pLannotate feature annotations shown in this document.]
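Description:
pBiT3.1-C_LLGL1:1-1064 is a mammalian expression plasmid built on Promega's pBiT3.1-C backbone that produces full-length, wild-type human LLGL1 (residues M1 to K1064, a 3,192 bp coding region) with a C-terminal HiBiT tag. The sequenced plasmid is 7,520 nt. It is propagated in E. coli from a high-copy ColE1/pUC-type origin under kanamycin selection, provided by a neo (nptII) gene driven by the bacterial EM7 promoter; a loxP site lies just upstream of this cassette.

Expression of the insert is driven by the CMV immediate-early enhancer and promoter, followed by a chimeric β-globin/immunoglobulin intron that generally improves transcript processing, and by a T7 promoter that also serves as a sequencing primer site. The LLGL1 open reading frame was made from synthetic double-stranded DNA and inserted by ligation-independent cloning between EcoRI and XhoI sites, both retained. It reads through a short glycine-serine linker into the HiBiT peptide, and the transcript ends at an SV40 polyadenylation signal. The small "SET1" and large T antigen fragments called downstream are probably annotation artefacts of short sequence matches rather than functional parts.

The catalogue lists neomycin/G418 as the mammalian selectable marker. However, the feature table shows only a bacterial promoter on neo, and instead identifies an SV40 early promoter-driven blasticidin S deaminase cassette with a synthetic poly(A) signal, so the two sources disagree on this point.

HiBiT is a small peptide that complements the LgBiT fragment to reconstitute NanoLuc luciferase, allowing luminescent quantification of the tagged protein. LLGL1 is a WD40 repeat-containing cell-polarity protein, and the construct was deposited with a study evaluating the ligandability of WD40 proteins, though the record does not state the specific assay.
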