Addgene plasmid #211288: pBiT3.1-C_LLGL1:1-1064
Purpose: Mammalian expression of full-length human LLGL1. C-terminal HiBiT tag.
Depositing lab: Cheryl Arrowsmith. Depositing organization: University of Toronto. Publication: A Target Class Ligandability Evaluation of WD40 Repeat-Containing Proteins. Ackloo S, Li F, Szewczyk M, Seitova A, Loppnau P, Zeng H, Xu J, Ahmad S, Arnautova YA, Baghaie AJ, Beldar S, Bolotokova A, Centrella PA, Chau I, Clark MA, Cuozzo JW, Dehghani-Tafti S, Disch JS, Dong A, Dumas A, Feng JA, Ghiabi P, Gibson E, Gilmer J, Goldman B, Green SR, Guie MA, Guilinger JP, Harms N, Herasymenko O, Houliston S, Hutchinson A, Kearnes S, Keefe AD, Kimani SW, Kramer T, Kutera M, Kwak HA, Lento C, Li Y, Liu J, Loup J, Machado RAC, Mulhern CJ, Perveen S, Righetto GL, Riley P, Shrestha S, Sigel EA, Silva M, Sintchak MD, Slakman BL, Taylor RD, Thompson J, Torng W, Underkoffler C, von Rechenberg M, Walsh RT, Watson I, Wilson DJ, Wolf E, Yadav M, Yazdi AK, Zhang J, Zhang Y, Santhakumar V, Edwards AM, Barsyte-Lovejoy D, Schapira M, Brown PJ, Halabelian L, Arrowsmith CH. J Med Chem. 2025 Jan 23;68(2):1092-1112. doi: 10.1021/acs.jmedchem.4c02010. Epub 2024 Nov 4. PubMed 39495097.
Backbone
  Vector backbone: pBiT3.1-C
  Backbone manufacturer: Promega
  Vector type: Mammalian Expression
  Selectable markers: Neomycin (select with G418)
Growth in bacteria
  Bacterial resistance: Kanamycin, 50 μg/mL
  Growth temperature: 37°C
  Growth strain: DH5alpha
  Copy number: High Copy
Gene/Insert
  Gene/Insert name: LLGL1:M1-K1064
  Species: H. sapiens (human)
  Insert size (bp): 3192
  Mutation: wild type
  Entrez Gene: LLGL1 (a.k.a. DLG4, HUGL, HUGL-1, HUGL1, LLGL, Lgl1, Mgl1)
  Promoter: CMV
  Tag / fusion protein: GSSGGSSGVSGWRLFKKIS (C terminal on insert)
  Cloning method: Ligation Independent Cloning
  Sequencing primers: 5′ T7; 3′ TTGCTCAGCGGTGGCAGCAG
Resource information
  A portion of this plasmid was derived from a plasmid made by: Integrated DNA Technologies (Synthetic dsDNA)
Terms and licenses: Academic/Nonprofit Terms; Industry Terms: Not Available to Industry
Depositor comments: 5' Cloning Site: EcoR1 (not destroyed), 3' Cloning Site: Xho1 (not destroyed).
How to cite: pBiT3.1-C_LLGL1:1-1064 was a gift from Cheryl Arrowsmith (Addgene plasmid # 211288 ; http://n2t.net/addgene:211288 ; RRID:Addgene_211288)
