>Addgene plasmid #211288 | pBiT3.1-C_LLGL1:1-1064 | depositor partial sequence | sequence record 412054 | Insert sequence
ATGATGAAGTTTCGGTTCCGGCGGCAAGGAGCAGATCCGCAGCGCGAGAAACTGAAACAAGAGTTGTTTG
CATTCAATAAGACCGTTGAGCACGGCTTTCCCAACCAGCCTAGCGCGCTCGCGTTTGACCCGGAATTGCG
CATCATGGCCATAGGTACCCGTTCCGGCGCGGTTAAGATTTACGGTGCCCCAGGCGTAGAGTTTACTGGA
CTCCATCGCGACGCGGCAACCGTGACCCAGATGCACTTCCTGACTGGTCAAGGTCGTTTGTTGTCACTTC
TGGACGATTCCAGTCTCCATTTGTGGGAAATAGTGCACCATAATGGTTGCGCCCATCTCGAAGAAGCGTT
GTCTTTCCAACTCCCGAGCAGGCCTGGATTTGACGGTGCTTCAGCCCCACTCAGTCTTACAAGAGTAACT
GTCGTGCTTCTTGTGGCGGCTTCCGACATTGCTGCATTGGGAACTGAAGGCAGTTCAGTCTTCTTTCTCG
ACGTAACCACCCTGACCCTGCTGGAGGGCCAAACCCTCGCGCCAGGAGAGGTTTTGCGTTCGGTACCGGA
TGATTATCGTTGTGGAAAGGCACTTGGCCCAGTTGAATCCCTTCAGGGACACCTGCGTGACCCGACAAAG
ATACTTATCGGTTATAGTAGAGGCCTCCTTGTCATCTGGAACCAGGCTTCGCAATGTGTTGATCACATAT
TTCTCGGCAATCAACAACTTGAATCGCTCTGTTGGGGAAGGGATAGTTCCACGGTCGTCTCGAGTCATTC
GGATGGATCCTACGCCGTATGGTCAGTAGACGCCGGATCTTTCCCGACATTGCAGCCCACGGTCGCGACA
ACCCCTTACGGACCATTCCCGTGTAAAGCCATTAATAAGATTTTGTGGAGGAACTGCGAGTCAGGCGGAC
ACTTCATCATTTTTAGTGGCGGTATGCCGCGTGCGTCCTACGGTGACCGCCACTGCGTTTCAGTACTGAG
AGCTGAAACACTCGTCACCTTGGACTTTACCAGTAGAATTATTGACTTTTTCACTGTACACTCCACAAGA
CCCGAAGACGAATTCGACGATCCCCAAGCGCTCGCCGTACTGCTGGAAGAGGAGCTTGTGGTACTCGATC
TTCAAACGCCCGGTTGGCCGGCTGTTCCAGCCCCCTATCTGGCCCCCCTGCATAGTAGCGCGATCACCTG
CAGTGCCCATGTTGCGAGCGTCCCAGCGAAGCTCTGGGCCAGAATTGTCAGTGCGGGAGAACAGCAATCT
CCCCAGCCGGTATCTTCCGCTCTTAGTTGGCCAATTACGGGCGGTCGCAACCTGGCGCAGGAGCCGTCTC
AACGCGGTTTGTTGCTGACCGGTCATGAAGATGGTACAGTACGCTTCTGGGATGCATCTGGTGTTGCTTT
GAGGCCCCTCTACAAATTGTCAACCGCCGGCCTTTTTCAGACAGATTGTGAACATGCGGATTCCCTGGCA
CAAGCTGCTGAGGACGATTGGCCTCCCTTCAGAAAAGTGGGCTGTTTCGACCCCTATAGTGATGATCCGA
GGCTTGGTGTACAAAAAGTTGCCTTGTGTAAATATACCGCGCAGATGGTGGTAGCAGGCACCGCCGGTCA
AGTGTTGGTCCTTGAGCTGAGCGATGTTCCCGTGGAACAGGCTGTTTCTGTTGCGATCATAGACCTTTTG
CAGGACCGTGAAGGATTCACCTGGAAGGGACATGAACGTCTGTCGCCGCGCACAGGTCCTCTTCCATGGC
CGGCTGGTTTCCAACCCCGCGTCCTCGTCCAATGTCTTCCTCCAGCCGCCGTTACAGCAGTAACGCTCCA
TACTGAATGGTCACTGGTGGCATTTGGAACATCTCACGGCTTCGGCCTCTTCGACTACCAGCGTAAGTCC
CCGGTACTGGCGAGATGCACCTTGCATCCGAATGATTCCCTCGCGATGGAGGGCCCTCTCAGCAGAGTGA
AATCCCTGAAGAAATCACTCCGTCAGTCCTTTCGTAGGATACGCAAGAGTAGAGTATCTGGAAAAAAGCG
CGCGGCCAACGCTAGTTCCAAACTTCAGGAAGCCAATGCCCAACTCGCGGAACAAGCCTGTCCCCACGAT
GTCGAAATGACTCCAGTCCAGCGCAGGATTGAACCACGCTCAGCTGACGACTCCCTTTCCGGTGTTGTTA
GGTGCCTGTACTTTGCGGATACATTTTTGCGCGATGGCGCCCATCACGGCCCGACCATGTGGGCAGGTAC
CAACTCTGGCAGCGTTTTCGCTTATGCGCTTGAAGTGCCCGCTGCCGCAGTCGGAGGAGAAAAGAGGCCA
GAACAGGCGGTCGAGGCTGTGTTGGGTAAGGAGGTACAACTCATGCACCGCGCCCCAGTAGTTGCGATTG
CGGTCCTCGATGGTCGCGGCCGTCCTCTCCCAGAACCGTATGAGGCTTCAAGGGACCTCGCTCAGGCCCC
GGACATGCAAGGCGGCCACGCTGTACTTATAGCTTCGGAAGAACAATTCAAAGTGTTCACTCTTCCAAAG
GTGAGCGCCAAGACCAAGTTCAAATTGACGGCACACGAGGGCTGCAGAGTTCGCAAAGTAGCCCTTGCTA
CTTTCGCGTCCGTAGCTTGCGAAGACTATGCAGAAACCTGCCTGGCGTGTTTGACCAACCTTGGTGACGT
TCATGTCTTTTCTGTGCCTGGACTGCGCCCTCAGGTGCACTACTCATGTATTCGTAAAGAAGATATATCC
GGCATTGCCTCCTGCGTGTTCACTCGCCATGGCCAGGGCTTTTATTTGATAAGTCCCAGCGAGTTCGAGA
GGTTCTCGTTGTCCGCGCGCAACATAACGGAGCCTCTTTGTTCGTTGGATATCAATTGGCCTAGAGACGC
TACCCAAGCCAGTTACCGTATAAGGGAGTCTCCCAAACTCTCACAGGCCAATGGAACACCTTCGATTCTT
TTGGCTCCTCAGTCCCTCGACGGTAGCCCTGATCCAGCACATAGTATGGGACCTGACACGCCAGAGCCGC
CTGAGGCGGCCCTTTCTCCTATGAGCATAGATTCAGCAACGAGTGCAGATACGACTCTCGATACAACCGG
CGATGTGACAGTAGAGGATGTCAAGGACTTCCTTGGTAGCAGTGAGGAATCCGAGAAGAATCTGAGGAAC
CTGGCTGAAGATGAGGCCCACGCCTGTGCCATCCTGATCAAA
